>Addgene plasmid #99048 | pMVS102_P3-GFP-NATMX6 | depositor full sequence | sequence record 181427 | pMVS102_P3-GFP-NATMX6 sequence 5072 bps
CATTATCATAACCTTATGTATCATACACATACGATTTAGGTGACACTATAGAACGCGGCCGCCAGCTGAA
GCTTCGTACGCTGCAGGTCGACGGATCCTTATATTGAATTTTCAAAAATTCTTACTTTTTTTTTGGATGG
ACGCAAAGAAGTTTAATAATCATATTACATGGCATTACCACCATATACATATCCATATCTAATCTTACTT
ATATGTTGTGGAAATGTAAAGAGCCCCATTATCTTAGCCTAAAAAAACCTGCGTGGGCGTCTCTTTGGAA
CTTTCAGTAATACGCTTGCGTGGGCGAACTGCTCATTGCTATATTGAAGTCCGTGCGTCCTCGTCTTCAC
CGGTCGCGTTCCTGAAACGCAGATGTGCCTAACAATAAAGATTCTAGCGTGGGCGCAATACTAGCTTTTA
TGGTTATGAGCGTGGGCGAGAGGAAAAATTGGCAGTAACCGCGTGGGCGTGGCCCCACAAACCTTCAAAT
TAACGAATCAAATTAACGCGTGGGCGAACCATAGGATGATAATGCGATTAGTTTTTTAGCCTTATTTCTG
GGGTAATTAATCAGCGAAGCGATGATTTTTGATCTATTAACAGATATTATAATGGAAAAGCTGCATAACC
ACTTTAACTAATACTTTCAACATTTTCAGTTTGTATTACTTCTTATTCAAATGTCATAAAAGTATCAACA
AAAAATTGTTAATATACCTCTATACTTTAACGTCAAGGAGAAAAAACTATAGCTAGCATGTCTAAAGGTG
AAGAATTATTCACTGGTGTTGTCCCAATTTTGGTTGAATTAGATGGTGATGTTAATGGTCACAAATTTTC
TGTCTCCGGTGAAGGTGAAGGTGATGCTACTTACGGTAAATTGACCTTAAAATTTATTTGTACTACTGGT
AAATTGCCAGTTCCATGGCCAACCTTAGTCACTACTTTCGGTTATGGTGTTCAATGTTTTGCGAGATACC
CAGATCATATGAAACAACATGACTTTTTCAAGTCTGCCATGCCAGAAGGTTATGTTCAAGAAAGAACTAT
TTTTTTCAAAGATGACGGTAACTACAAGACCAGAGCTGAAGTCAAGTTTGAAGGTGATACCTTAGTTAAT
AGAATCGAATTAAAAGGTATTGATTTTAAAGAAGATGGTAACATTTTAGGTCACAAATTGGAATACAACT
ATAACTCTCACAATGTTTACATCATGGCTGACAAACAAAAGAATGGTATCAAAGTTAACTTCAAAATTAG
ACACAACATTGAAGATGGTTCTGTTCAATTAGCTGACCATTATCAACAAAATACTCCAATTGGTGATGGT
CCAGTCTTGTTACCAGACAACCATTACTTATCCACTCAATCTGCCTTATCCAAAGATCCAAACGAAAAGA
GAGACCACATGGTCTTGTTAGAATTTGTTACTGCTGCTGGTATTACCCATGGTATGGATGAATTGTACAA
ATAAGGCGCGCCACTTCTAAATAAGCGAATTTCTTATGATTTATGATTTTTATTATTAAATAAGTTATAA
AAAAAATAAGTGTATACAAATTTTAAAGTGACTCTTAGGTTTTAAAACGAAAATTCTTATTCTTGAGTAA
CTCTTTCCTGTAGGTCAGGTTGCTTTCTCAGGTATAGTATGAGGTCGCTCTTATTGACCACACCTCTACC
GGCAGATCCGCTAGGGATAACAGGGTAATATAGATCTGTTTAGCTTGCCTCGTCCCCGCCGGGTCACCCG
GCCAGCGACATGGAGGCCCAGAATACCCTCCTTGACAGTCTTGACGTGCGCAGCTCAGGGGCATGATGTG
ACTGTCGCCCGTACATTTAGCCCATACATCCCCATGTATAATCATTTGCATCCATACATTTTGATGGCCG
CACGGCGCGAAGCAAAAATTACGGCTCCTCGCTGCAGACCTGCGAGCAGGGAAACGCTCCCCTCACAGAC
GCGTTGAATTGTCCCCACGCCGCGCCCCTGTAGAGAAATATAAAAGGTTAGGATTTGCCACTGAGGTTCT
TCTTTCATATACTTCCTTTTAAAATCTTGCTAGGATACAGTTCTCACATCACATCCGAACATAAACAACC
ATGGGTACCACTCTTGACGACACGGCTTACCGGTACCGCACCAGTGTCCCGGGGGACGCCGAGGCCATCG
AGGCACTGGATGGGTCCTTCACCACCGACACCGTCTTCCGCGTCACCGCCACCGGGGACGGCTTCACCCT
GCGGGAGGTGCCGGTGGACCCGCCCCTGACCAAGGTGTTCCCCGACGACGAATCGGACGACGAATCGGAC
GACGGGGAGGACGGCGACCCGGACTCCCGGACGTTCGTCGCGTACGGGGACGACGGCGACCTGGCGGGCT
TCGTGGTCGTCTCGTACTCCGGCTGGAACCGCCGGCTGACCGTCGAGGACATCGAGGTCGCCCCGGAGCA
CCGGGGGCACGGGGTCGGGCGCGCGTTGATGGGGCTCGCGACGGAGTTCGCCCGCGAGCGGGGCGCCGGG
CACCTCTGGCTGGAGGTCACCAACGTCAACGCACCGGCGATCCACGCGTACCGGCGGATGGGGTTCACCC
TCTGCGGCCTGGACACCGCCCTGTACGACGGCACCGCCTCGGACGGCGAGCAGGCGCTCTACATGAGCAT
GCCCTGCCCCTAATCAGTACTGACAATAAAAAGATTCTTGTTTTCAAGAACTTGTCATTTGTATAGTTTT
TTTATATTGTAGTTGTTCTATTTTAATCAAATGTTAGCGTGATTTATATTTTTTTTCGCCTCGACATCAT
CTGCCCAGATGCGAAGTTAAGTGCGCAGAAAGTAATATCATGCGTCAATCGTATGTGAATGCTGGTCGCT
ATACTGCTGTCGATTCGATACTAACGCCGCCATCCAGTGTCGAAAACGAGCTCGAATTCATCGATGATAT
CAGATCCACTAGTGGCCTATGCGGCCGCGGATCTGCCGGTCTCCCTATAGTGAGTCGTATTAATTTCGAT
AAGCCAGGTTAACCTGCATTAATGAATCGGCCAACGCGCGGGGAGAGGCGGTTTGCGTATTGGGCGCTCT
TCCGCTTCCTCGCTCACTGACTCGCTGCGCTCGGTCGTTCGGCTGCGGCGAGCGGTATCAGCTCACTCAA
AGGCGGTAATACGGTTATCCACAGAATCAGGGGATAACGCAGGAAAGAACATGTGAGCAAAAGGCCAGCA
AAAGGCCAGGAACCGTAAAAAGGCCGCGTTGCTGGCGTTTTTCCATAGGCTCCGCCCCCCTGACGAGCAT
CACAAAAATCGACGCTCAAGTCAGAGGTGGCGAAACCCGACAGGACTATAAAGATACCAGGCGTTTCCCC
CTGGAAGCTCCCTCGTGCGCTCTCCTGTTCCGACCCTGCCGCTTACCGGATACCTGTCCGCCTTTCTCCC
TTCGGGAAGCGTGGCGCTTTCTCAATGCTCACGCTGTAGGTATCTCAGTTCGGTGTAGGTCGTTCGCTCC
AAGCTGGGCTGTGTGCACGAACCCCCCGTTCAGCCCGACCGCTGCGCCTTATCCGGTAACTATCGTCTTG
AGTCCAACCCGGTAAGACACGACTTATCGCCACTGGCAGCAGCCACTGGTAACAGGATTAGCAGAGCGAG
GTATGTAGGCGGTGCTACAGAGTTCTTGAAGTGGTGGCCTAACTACGGCTACACTAGAAGGACAGTATTT
GGTATCTGCGCTCTGCTGAAGCCAGTTACCTTCGGAAAAAGAGTTGGTAGCTCTTGATCCGGCAAACAAA
CCACCGCTGGTAGCGGTGGTTTTTTTGTTTGCAAGCAGCAGATTACGCGCAGAAAAAAAGGATCTCAAGA
AGATCCTTTGATCTTTTCTACGGGGTCTGACGCTCAGTGGAACGAAAACTCACGTTAAGGGATTTTGGTC
ATGAGATTATCAAAAAGGATCTTCACCTAGATCCTTTTAAATTAAAAATGAAGTTTTAAATCAATCTAAA
GTATATATGAGTAAACTTGGTCTGACAGTTACCAATGCTTAATCAGTGAGGCACCTATCTCAGCGATCTG
TCTATTTCGTTCATCCATAGTTGCCTGACTCCCCGTCGTGTAGATAACTACGATACGGGAGGGCTTACCA
TCTGGCCCCAGTGCTGCAATGATACCGCGAGACCCACGCTCACCGGCTCCAGATTTATCAGCAATAAACC
AGCCAGCCGGAAGGGCCGAGCGCAGAAGTGGTCCTGCAACTTTATCCGCCTCCATCCAGTCTATTAATTG
TTGCCGGGAAGCTAGAGTAAGTAGTTCGCCAGTTAATAGTTTGCGCAACGTTGTTGCCATTGCTACAGGC
ATCGTGGTGTCACGCTCGTCGTTTGGTATGGCTTCATTCAGCTCCGGTTCCCAACGATCAAGGCGAGTTA
CATGATCCCCCATGTTGTGCAAAAAAGCGGTTAGCTCCTTCGGTCCTCCGATCGTTGTCAGAAGTAAGTT
GGCCGCAGTGTTATCACTCATGGTTATGGCAGCACTGCATAATTCTCTTACTGTCATGCCATCCGTAAGA
TGCTTTTCTGTGACTGGTGAGTACTCAACCAAGTCATTCTGAGAATAGTGTATGCGGCGACCGAGTTGCT
CTTGCCCGGCGTCAATACGGGATAATACCGCGCCACATAGCAGAACTTTAAAAGTGCTCATCATTGGAAA
ACGTTCTTCGGGGCGAAAACTCTCAAGGATCTTACCGCTGTTGAGATCCAGTTCGATGTAACCCACTCGT
GCACCCAACTGATCTTCAGCATCTTTTACTTTCACCAGCGTTTCTGGGTGAGCAAAAACAGGAAGGCAAA
ATGCCGCAAAAAAGGGAATAAGGGCGACACGGAAATGTTGAATACTCATACTCTTCCTTTTTCAATATTA
TTGAAGCATTTATCAGGGTTATTGTCTCATGAGCGGATACATATTTGAATGTATTTAGAAAAATAAACAA
ATAGGGGTTCCGCGCACATTTCCCCGAAAAGTGCCACCTGACGTCTAAGAAACCATTATTATCATGACAT
TAACCTATAAAAATAGGCGTATCACGAGGCCC
Features (pLannotate 1.2.2; 13 found; start..end, strand, type, name):
     34..52      +  promoter       SP6 promoter: promoter for bacteriophage SP6 RNA polymerase
    330..380     +  protein_bind   UAS (fragment): upstream activating sequence mediating Gal4-dependent induction Gal4
    664..740     +  promoter       TPGI promoter (fragment): S. cerevisiae GAL1 promoter modified to contain two copies of the tet operator (Ellis et al., 2009)
    758..1471    +  CDS            GFPmut3: GFPmut3 is a basic (constitutively fluorescent) green fluorescent protein published in 1996, derived from Aequorea victoria. It is reported to be a very rapidly-maturing weak dimer.
   1495..1682    +  terminator     ADH1 terminator: S. cerevisiae ADH1; transcription terminator for the S. cerevisiae alcohol dehydrogenase 1 (ADH1) gene
   1757..2100    +  promoter       TEF promoter: Ashbya gossypii TEF promoter
   2107..2671    +  CDS            NrsR (fragment): nourseothricin acetyltransferase; Streptomyces noursei nat1; confers resistance to nourseothricin
   2679..2876    +  terminator     TEF terminator: Ashbya gossypii TEF terminator
   2984..3002    -  promoter       T7 promoter: promoter for bacteriophage T7 RNA polymerase
   3024..3077    -  CDS            lacI (fragment): lac repressor; lacI; The lac repressor binds to the lac operator to inhibit transcription in E. coli. This inhibition can be relieved by adding lactose or isopropyl-β-D-thiogalactopyranoside (IPTG).
   3260..3848    -  rep_origin     ori: high-copy-number ColE1/pMB1/pBR322/pUC origin of replication
   4019..4879    -  CDS            AmpR: β-lactamase; bla; confers resistance to ampicillin, carbenicillin, and related antibiotics
   4880..4984    -  promoter       AmpR promoter: bla
