>Addgene plasmid #99048 | pMVS102_P3-GFP-NATMX6 | addgene full sequence | sequence record 201430 | Addgene NGS Result
GCTACAATTAATACATAACCTTATGTATCATACACATACGATTTAGGTGACACTATAGAACGCGGCCGCC
AGCTGAAGCTTCGTACGCTGCAGGTCGACGGATCCTTATATTGAATTTTCAAAAATTCTTACTTTTTTTT
TGGATGGACGCAAAGAAGTTTAATAATCATATTACATGGCATTACCACCATATACATATCCATATCTAAT
CTTACTTATATGTTGTGGAAATGTAAAGAGCCCCATTATCTTAGCCTAAAAAAACCTGCGTGGGCGTCTC
TTTGGAACTTTCAGTAATACGCTTGCGTGGGCGAACTGCTCATTGCTATATTGAAGTCCGTGCGTCCTCG
TCTTCACCGGTCGCGTTCCTGAAACGCAGATGTGCCTAACAATAAAGATTCTAGCGTGGGCGCAATACTA
GCTTTTATGGTTATGAGCGTGGGCGAGAGGAAAAATTGGCAGTAACCGCGTGGGCGTGGCCCCACAAACC
TTCAAATTAACGAATCAAATTAACGCGTGGGCGAACCATAGGATGATAATGCGATTAGTTTTTTAGCCTT
ATTTCTGGGGTAATTAATCAGCGAAGCGATGATTTTTGATCTATTAACAGATATATAAATGGAAAAGCTG
CATAACCACTTTAACTAATACTTTCAACATTTTCAGTTTGTATTACTTCTTATTCAAATGTCATAAAAGT
ATCAACAAAAAATTGTTAATATACCTCTATACTTTAACGTCAAGGAGAAAAAACTATAGCTAGCATGTCT
AAAGGTGAAGAATTATTCACTGGTGTTGTCCCAATTTTGGTTGAATTAGATGGTGATGTTAATGGTCACA
AATTTTCTGTCTCCGGTGAAGGTGAAGGTGATGCTACTTACGGTAAATTGACCTTAAAATTTATTTGTAC
TACTGGTAAATTGCCAGTTCCATGGCCAACCTTAGTCACTACTTTCGGTTATGGTGTTCAATGTTTTGCG
AGATACCCAGATCATATGAAACAACATGACTTTTTCAAGTCTGCCATGCCAGAAGGTTATGTTCAAGAAA
GAACTATTTTTTTCAAAGATGACGGTAACTACAAGACCAGAGCTGAAGTCAAGTTTGAAGGTGATACCTT
AGTTAATAGAATCGAATTAAAAGGTATTGATTTTAAAGAAGATGGTAACATTTTAGGTCACAAATTGGAA
TACAACTATAACTCTCACAATGTTTACATCATGGCTGACAAACAAAAGAATGGTATCAAAGTTAACTTCA
AAATTAGACACAACATTGAAGATGGTTCTGTTCAATTAGCTGACCATTATCAACAAAATACTCCAATTGG
TGATGGTCCAGTCTTGTTACCAGACAACCATTACTTATCCACTCAATCTGCCTTATCCAAAGATCCAAAC
GAAAAGAGAGACCACATGGTCTTGTTAGAATTTGTTACTGCTGCTGGTATTACCCATGGTATGGATGAAT
TGTACAAATAAGGCGCGCCACTTCTAAATAAGCGAATTTCTTATGATTTATGATTTTTATTATTAAATAA
GTTATAAAAAAAATAAGTGTATACAAATTTTAAAGTGACTCTTAGGTTTTAAAACGAAAATTCTTATTCT
TGAGTAACTCTTTCCTGTAGGTCAGGTTGCTTTCTCAGGTATAGTATGAGGTCGCTCTTATTGACCACAC
CTCTACCGGCAGATCCGCTAGGGATAACAGGGTAATATAGATCTGTTTAGCTTGCCTCGTCCCCGCCGGG
TCACCCGGCCAGCGACATGGAGGCCCAGAATACCCTCCTTGACAGTCTTGACGTGCGCAGCTCAGGGGCA
TGATGTGACTGTCGCCCGTACATTTAGCCCATACATCCCCATGTATAATCATTTGCATCCATACATTTTG
ATGGCCGCACGGCGCGAAGCAAAAATTACGGCTCCTCGCTGCAGACCTGCGAGCAGGGAAACGCTCCCCT
CACAGACGCGTTGAATTGTCCCCACGCCGCGCCCCTGTAGAGAAATATAAAAGGTTAGGATTTGCCACTG
AGGTTCTTCTTTCATATACTTCCTTTTAAAATCTTGCTAGGATACAGTTCTCACATCACATCCGAACATA
AACAACCATGGGTACCACTCTTGACGACACGGCTTACCGGTACCGCACCAGTGTCCCGGGGGACGCCGAG
GCCATCGAGGCACTGGATGGGTCCTTCACCACCGACACCGTCTTCCGCGTCACCGCCACCGGGGACGGCT
TCACCCTGCGGGAGGTGCCGGTGGACCCGCCCCTGACCAAGGTGTTCCCCGACGACGAATCGGACGACGA
ATCGGACGACGGGGAGGACGGCGACCCGGACTCCCGGACGTTCGTCGCGTACGGGGACGACGGCGACCTG
GCGGGCTTCGTGGTCGTCTCGTACTCCGGCTGGAACCGCCGGCTGACCGTCGAGGACATCGAGGTCGCCC
CGGAGCACCGGGGGCACGGGGTCGGGCGCGCGTTGATGGGGCTCGCGACGGAGTTCGCCCGCGAGCGGGG
CGCCGGGCACCTCTGGCTGGAGGTCACCAACGTCAACGCACCGGCGATCCACGCGTACCGGCGGATGGGG
TTCACCCTCTGCGGCCTGGACACCGCCCTGTACGACGGCACCGCCTCGGACGGCGAGCAGGCGCTCTACA
TGAGCATGCCCTGCCCCTAATCAGTACTGACAATAAAAAGATTCTTGTTTTCAAGAACTTGTCATTTGTA
TAGTTTTTTTATATTGTAGTTGTTCTATTTTAATCAAATGTTAGCGTGATTTATATTTTTTTTCGCCTCG
ACATCATCTGCCCAGATGCGAAGTTAAGTGCGCAGAAAGTAATATCATGCGTCAATCGTATGTGAATGCT
GGTCGCTATACTGCTGTCGATTCGATACTAACGCCGCCATCCAGTGTCGAAAACGAGCTCGAATTCATCG
ATGATATCAGATCCACTAGTGGCCTATGCGGCCGCGGATCTGCCGGTCTCCCTATAGTGAGTCGTATTAA
TTTCGATAAGCCAGGTTAACCTGCATTAATGAATCGGCCAACGCGCGGGGAGAGGCGGTTTGCGTATTGG
GCGCTCTTCCGCTTCCTCGCTCACTGACTCGCTGCGCTCGGTCGTTCGGCTGCGGCGAGCGGTATCAGCT
CACTCAAAGGCGGTAATACGGTTATCCACAGAATCAGGGGATAACGCAGGAAAGAACATGTGAGCAAAAG
GCCAGCAAAAGGCCAGGAACCGTAAAAAGGCCGCGTTGCTGGCGTTTTTCCATAGGCTCCGCCCCCCTGA
CGAGCATCACAAAAATCGACGCTCAAGTCAGAGGTGGCGAAACCCGACAGGACTATAAAGATACCAGGCG
TTTCCCCCTGGAAGCTCCCTCGTGCGCTCTCCTGTTCCGACCCTGCCGCTTACCGGATACCTGTCCGCCT
TTCTCCCTTCGGGAAGCGTGGCGCTTTCTCATAGCTCACGCTGTAGGTATCTCAGTTCGGTGTAGGTCGT
TCGCTCCAAGCTGGGCTGTGTGCACGAACCCCCCGTTCAGCCCGACCGCTGCGCCTTATCCGGTAACTAT
CGTCTTGAGTCCAACCCGGTAAGACACGACTTATCGCCACTGGCAGCAGCCACTGGTAACAGGATTAGCA
GAGCGAGGTATGTAGGCGGTGCTACAGAGTTCTTGAAGTGGTGGCCTAACTACGGCTACACTAGAAGAAC
AGTATTTGGTATCTGCGCTCTGCTGAAGCCAGTTACCTTCGGAAAAAGAGTTGGTAGCTCTTGATCCGGC
AAACAAACCACCGCTGGTAGCGGTGGTTTTTTTGTTTGCAAGCAGCAGATTACGCGCAGAAAAAAAGGAT
CTCAAGAAGATCCTTTGATCTTTTCTACGGGGTCTGACGCTCAGTGGAACGAAAACTCACGTTAAGGGAT
TTTGGTCATGAGATTATCAAAAAGGATCTTCACCTAGATCCTTTTAAATTAAAAATGAAGTTTTAAATCA
ATCTAAAGTATATATGAGTAAACTTGGTCTGACAGTTACCAATGCTTAATCAGTGAGGCACCTATCTCAG
CGATCTGTCTATTTCGTTCATCCATAGTTGCCTGACTCCCCGTCGTGTAGATAACTACGATACGGGAGGG
CTTACCATCTGGCCCCAGTGCTGCAATGATACCGCGAGACCCACGCTCACCGGCTCCAGATTTATCAGCA
ATAAACCAGCCAGCCGGAAGGGCCGAGCGCAGAAGTGGTCCTGCAACTTTATCCGCCTCCATCCAGTCTA
TTAATTGTTGCCGGGAAGCTAGAGTAAGTAGTTCGCCAGTTAATAGTTTGCGCAACGTTGTTGCCATTGC
TACAGGCATCGTGGTGTCACGCTCGTCGTTTGGTATGGCTTCATTCAGCTCCGGTTCCCAACGATCAAGG
CGAGTTACATGATCCCCCATGTTGTGCAAAAAAGCGGTTAGCTCCTTCGGTCCTCCGATCGTTGTCAGAA
GTAAGTTGGCCGCAGTGTTATCACTCATGGTTATGGCAGCACTGCATAATTCTCTTACTGTCATGCCATC
CGTAAGATGCTTTTCTGTGACTGGTGAGTACTCAACCAAGTCATTCTGAGAATAGTGTATGCGGCGACCG
AGTTGCTCTTGCCCGGCGTCAATACGGGATAATACCGCGCCACATAGCAGAACTTTAAAAGTGCTCATCA
TTGGAAAACGTTCTTCGGGGCGAAAACTCTCAAGGATCTTACCGCTGTTGAGATCCAGTTCGATGTAACC
CACTCGTGCACCCAACTGATCTTCAGCATCTTTTACTTTCACCAGCGTTTCTGGGTGAGCAAAAACAGGA
AGGCAAAATGCCGCAAAAAAGGGAATAAGGGCGACACGGAAATGTTGAATACTCATACTCTTCCTTTTTC
AATATTATTGAAGCATTTATCAGGGTTATTGTCTCATGAGCGGATACATATTTGAATGTATTTAGAAAAA
TAAACAAATAGGGGTTCCGCGCACATTTCCCCGAAAAGTGCCACCTGACGTCTAAGAAACCATTATTATC
ATGACATTAACCTATAAAAATAGGCGTATCACGAGGCCCTTTCGTCTCGCGCGTTTCGGTGATGACGGTG
AAAACCTCTGACACATGCAGCTCCCGGAGACGGTCACAGCTTGTCTGTAAGCGGATGCCGGGAGCAGACA
AGCCCGTCAGGGCGCGTCAGCGGGTGTTGGCGGGTGTCGGGGCTGGCTTAACTATGCGGCATCAGAGCAG
ATTGTACTGAGAGTGCACCATATGGACATATTGTCGTTAGAACGCG
Features (pLannotate 1.2.2; 15 found; start..end, strand, type, name):
     41..59      +  promoter       SP6 promoter: promoter for bacteriophage SP6 RNA polymerase
    337..387     +  protein_bind   UAS (fragment): upstream activating sequence mediating Gal4-dependent induction Gal4
    671..747     +  promoter       TPGI promoter (fragment): S. cerevisiae GAL1 promoter modified to contain two copies of the tet operator (Ellis et al., 2009)
    765..1478    +  CDS            GFPmut3: GFPmut3 is a basic (constitutively fluorescent) green fluorescent protein published in 1996, derived from Aequorea victoria. It is reported to be a very rapidly-maturing weak dimer.
   1502..1689    +  terminator     ADH1 terminator: S. cerevisiae ADH1; transcription terminator for the S. cerevisiae alcohol dehydrogenase 1 (ADH1) gene
   1764..2107    +  promoter       TEF promoter: Ashbya gossypii TEF promoter
   2114..2678    +  CDS            NrsR (fragment): nourseothricin acetyltransferase; Streptomyces noursei nat1; confers resistance to nourseothricin
   2686..2883    +  terminator     TEF terminator: Ashbya gossypii TEF terminator
   2991..3009    -  promoter       T7 promoter: promoter for bacteriophage T7 RNA polymerase
   3031..3084    -  CDS            lacI (fragment): lac repressor; lacI; The lac repressor binds to the lac operator to inhibit transcription in E. coli. This inhibition can be relieved by adding lactose or isopropyl-β-D-thiogalactopyranoside (IPTG).
   3267..3855    -  rep_origin     ori: high-copy-number ColE1/pMB1/pBR322/pUC origin of replication
   4026..4886    -  CDS            AmpR: β-lactamase; bla; confers resistance to ampicillin, carbenicillin, and related antibiotics
   4887..4991    -  promoter       AmpR promoter: bla
   5086..5121    +  CDS            rop (fragment): Rop protein, which maintains plasmids at low copy number; rop
   5223..5274    +  misc_feature   bom (fragment): basis of mobility region from pBR322
