[The description below was written by a language model from this plasmid's Addgene catalogue record and pLannotate feature annotations shown in this document.]
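Description:
pMVS102_P3-GFP-NATMX6 is a yeast reporter plasmid built on the pFA6 backbone, a family of E. coli-propagated cassette vectors. It is maintained in bacteria through a high-copy ColE1/pUC-type origin and an ampicillin resistance gene (β-lactamase with its own promoter). Neither feature table shows a yeast replication origin or centromere. This fits the usual use of pFA6 MX cassettes as templates or fragments for genomic integration, although the record does not state how the reporter is introduced into yeast.

The payload consists of two tandem, same-orientation cassettes flanked by SP6 and T7 promoter sites, which serve as sequencing landmarks. The first is a GFP open reading frame driven by the P3 promoter. P3 is a modified S. cerevisiae GAL1 promoter in which Gal4 binding sites have been removed and replaced, giving six sites for the Zif268 zinc-finger DNA-binding domain. The annotation software accordingly detects only fragments of the Gal4 UAS and of a GAL1-derived core promoter. The reporter is catalogued as eGFP, whereas the automated annotation matches it to GFPmut3. It is followed by the ADH1 terminator. The second cassette is NATMX6, in which the nourseothricin acetyltransferase gene lies between the Ashbya gossypii TEF promoter and terminator and confers clonNAT resistance for selection in yeast.

Reporter fluorescence depends on synthetic transcription factors that carry the Zif268 domain, so it reads out the strength of fused activation domains. The associated work was a high-throughput mutational scan of an acidic activation domain. The catalogue lists a total size of 7072 bp, but the two sequence records are 5,296 and 5,072 nt, a discrepancy the record does not explain.
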