Addgene plasmid #99048: pMVS102_P3-GFP-NATMX6
Purpose: EGFP reporter with six binding sites for the Zif268 DNA binding domain
Depositing lab: Barak Cohen. Depositing organization: Washington University in Saint Louis. Publication: A High-Throughput Mutational Scan of an Intrinsically Disordered Acidic Transcriptional Activation Domain. Staller MV, Holehouse AS, Swain-Lenz D, Das RK, Pappu RV, Cohen BA. Cell Syst. 2018 Mar 1. pii: S2405-4712(18)30052-8. doi: 10.1016/j.cels.2018.01.015. PubMed 29525204.
Backbone
  Vector backbone: pFA6
  Backbone size w/o insert (bp): 3436
  Total vector size (bp): 7072
  Modifications to backbone: digested with BamHI and AscI
  Vector type: Yeast Expression
  Selectable markers: cloneNAT
Growth in bacteria
  Bacterial resistance: Ampicillin, 100 μg/mL
  Growth temperature: 37°C
  Growth strain: DH5alpha
  Copy number: High Copy
Gene/Insert 1
  Gene/Insert name: McIsaac 2014 P3 promoter (alt name: Modified GAL1 promoter with 6 Zif268 binding sites)
  Species: S. cerevisiae (budding yeast)
  Insert size (bp): 653
  Mutation: GAL1 promoter with 4 GAL4 sites removed and replaced with Zif268 sites
  Cloning method: Gibson Cloning
  Sequencing primers: 5′ SP6
Gene/Insert 2
  Gene/Insert name: eGFP
  Species: Aequorea victoria
  Insert size (bp): 717
  Promoter: McIsaac 2014 P3 promoter
  Cloning method: Gibson Cloning
  Sequencing primers: 5′ aTGTCTAAAGGTGAAGAATTATTCA; 3′ ggacgaggcaagctaaacag
Gene/Insert 3
  Gene/Insert name: clonNAT resistance
  Insert size (bp): 573
  Cloning method: Unknown
  Sequencing primers: 5′ ctgtttagcttgcctcgtcc; 3′ T7
Terms and licenses: Academic/Nonprofit Terms; Industry Terms: Not Available to Industry
Depositor comments: The P3 promoter sequence is from McIsaac, R. S., Gibney, P. A., Chandran, S. S., Benjamin, K. R., & Botstein, D. (2014). Synthetic biology tools for programming gene expression without nutritional perturbations in Saccharomyces cerevisiae. Nucleic Acids Research, 42(6), e48. http://doi.org/10.1093/nar/gkt1402
How to cite: pMVS102_P3-GFP-NATMX6 was a gift from Barak Cohen (Addgene plasmid # 99048 ; http://n2t.net/addgene:99048 ; RRID:Addgene_99048)
